Addgene plasmid #158785: pHJ4
Purpose: Pan-neuronal nuclear-localized GCaMP expression in C. elegans
Depositing lab: Jennifer Garrison & Zachary Knight. Depositing organization: Buck Institute. Publication: Soma-Targeted Imaging of Neural Circuits by Ribosome Tethering. Chen Y, Jang H, Spratt PWE, Kosar S, Taylor DE, Essner RA, Bai L, Leib DE, Kuo TW, Lin YC, Patel M, Subkhangulova A, Kato S, Feinberg EH, Bender KJ, Knight ZA, Garrison JL. Neuron. 2020 Jun 5. pii: S0896-6273(20)30351-2. doi: 10.1016/j.neuron.2020.05.005. PubMed 32574560.
Backbone
  Vector backbone: pSM
  Backbone manufacturer: C.I. Bargmann and S. MaCarroll
  Vector type: Worm Expression
Growth in bacteria
  Bacterial resistance: Ampicillin, 100 μg/mL
  Growth temperature: 37°C
  Growth strain: DH5alpha
  Copy number: High Copy
Gene/Insert
  Gene/Insert name: Prab-3::nls::GCaMP6m
  Species: C. elegans (nematode)
  Tag / fusion protein: NLS (N terminal on insert)
  Cloning method: Restriction Enzyme; 5′ cloning site Unknown (unknown if destroyed)
Terms and licenses: Academic/Nonprofit Terms; Industry Terms: Not Available to Industry
How to cite: pHJ4 was a gift from Jennifer Garrison & Zachary Knight (Addgene plasmid # 158785 ; http://n2t.net/addgene:158785 ; RRID:Addgene_158785)
