[The description below was written by a language model from this plasmid's Addgene catalogue record and pLannotate feature annotations shown in this document.]
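Description:
pHJ4 is a C. elegans expression plasmid built on the pSM worm-expression backbone, designed to drive pan-neuronal, nuclear-localized expression of the genetically encoded calcium indicator GCaMP6m. It is propagated in E. coli as a high-copy plasmid through a ColE1/pUC-type origin and is selected with ampicillin via the bla (AmpR) gene and its promoter. The sequenced record is about 9.3 kb. It also carries typical pUC-derived remnants that have no role in the worm: a CAP binding site, the lac promoter and operator, short lacI, rop and bom fragments, and part of the pUC18/19 multiple cloning site.

According to the catalogue entry, the payload is Prab-3::nls::GCaMP6m. The rab-3 promoter is widely used for expression across the C. elegans nervous system. Automated annotation did not label it, but the large unannotated region upstream of the GCaMP6m coding sequence presumably contains it. One discrepancy concerns the localization signal: the catalogue lists the NLS as N-terminal, whereas the only nuclear-localization-related feature annotated is a short egl-13 fragment immediately downstream of GCaMP6m. This may be the egl-13-derived NLS commonly used in worm constructs, which suggests localization sequence at the C-terminus as well or instead. A short fragment annotated as aex-5 lies further downstream, probably within the 3′ regulatory region of the backbone, though the record does not identify the 3′ UTR.

Confining GCaMP6m to neuronal nuclei produces compact, well-separated signals, which makes it easier to segment individual cells during whole-brain or multi-neuron calcium imaging. The associated work concerns soma-targeted imaging of neural circuits, where a nuclear-localized sensor like this one is a plausible point of comparison.
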