Features (pLannotate 1.2.2; 13 found; start..end, strand, type, name):
   4418..5770    +  CDS            GCaMP6m: improved fluorescent protein-based calcium sensor (Chen et al., 2013)
   5778..5852    +  CDS            egl-13 (fragment): EGL13_CAEEL - Also known as cog-2 From Caenorhabditis elegans.
   6387..6539    +  CDS            aex-5 (fragment): AEX5_CAEEL - Also known as kpc-3 From Caenorhabditis elegans.
   6666..6701    +  CDS            rop (fragment): Rop protein, which maintains plasmids at low copy number; rop
   6803..6902    +  misc_feature   bom (fragment): basis of mobility region from pBR322
   7004..7108    +  promoter       AmpR promoter: bla
   7109..7969    +  CDS            AmpR: β-lactamase; bla; confers resistance to ampicillin, carbenicillin, and related antibiotics
   8140..8728    +  rep_origin     ori: high-copy-number ColE1/pMB1/pBR322/pUC origin of replication
   8911..9003    +  CDS            lacI (fragment): lac repressor; lacI; The lac repressor binds to the lac operator to inhibit transcription in E. coli. This inhibition can be relieved by adding lactose or isopropyl-β-D-thiogalactopyranoside (IPTG).
   9016..9037    +  protein_bind   CAP binding site: CAP binding activates transcription in the presence of cAMP. E. coli catabolite activator protein
   9052..9082    +  promoter       lac promoter: promoter for the E. coli lac operon
   9090..9106    +  protein_bind   lac operator: The lac repressor binds to the lac operator to inhibit transcription in E. coli. This inhibition can be relieved by adding lactose or isopropyl-β-D-thiogalactopyranoside (IPTG). lac repressor encoded by lacI
   9260..1       -  misc_feature   MCS (fragment) (across the origin): pUC18/19 multiple cloning site
>Addgene plasmid #158785 | pHJ4 | addgene full sequence | sequence record 313230 | Addgene NGS Result
GCGAGTTTTGACTGGCTTTCAAAAACTGAGTGATTACTAATTATTTTTGAAAAAATTAACAGTTGTGATA
TGATATTTAGACATTTTTGCAATATATAATTTGTTTGAAAAAAAAACATTTTTTAATGGTCTTCGAAGCT
ATAATAGTTTTTCGTAAAATTTTAAATAAAACAGCTGACAGATATCCACATTCAATAATTGAAAGTATGC
AGTTCTCTTTTTTTTTGTCAAATAGAAAAAAAGTAACAGATGGTCAGATATAATCTAGGTTAATCTGACT
CTGGTCATCGATGAACTCATTTTCATCATAATCATTCTTCTTTCAAATGGTCTGTTCGGAATTCGAATAT
TCAATAAATGGATATCTTATTAGATGCTCCGGATTTATTCCACCAAACTTCCAAGACGTAAGTTCAATTT
AAACAAAATTACTATAGCTTGAAAAAATGAGAAAAAACGAGCAGATAAAAAAATAACAGAAAAAATCCAT
AAAAATGACGAGGGTTCCGTGCGAAAATCGTCATTGTTTTTGGCTTGCATCACACTTTTCCGCGAGTCAG
CCACACTGTTTTATCGATTATTATTTTTCTGATTTCAGAAACCGGAAACTTACAACTGAGATGCTTTCAT
TTTGATTTTTTTAAATTTAGTTTTGATTTCAGCGATTTGTTTGAATATAATTATGCATGAGTTGGCTTTT
GCATTTTTAGATAAATAAGTTCACATGCTCGGACAAATTGTGTGGTTTAATCTGTGAAAGTTTTGAATCT
TCTGTTTGAAAAAAAAAACATTTTTAATTTGTATATACGAGTGAATTGGTTAGGCCCTGGTTACGTTTTC
CAGCGAATTCATTCAAATTTCTTATTTTTTCTATTTTTTCAATTAAATAATTTAGTTCTCTATCACATGT
GTATGATCAAAATTTCATTCCTAATCGTAAGCAAATTTAGGCTCATCCGTAGTATAATTTTGTTATGAAG
GGCTTCACAGTAAAAGCTCAAACTCCAACATTTAGCAACTAGCAACCAACAAAAAACCAAAGAAATGTCA
GTTTTGAAAAGTCGTTATTTCTTTGTCTTCTCACAATTCACACATCATCTTCTCGTTTTCCTCCGTTTTT
TTGTCGTGCTTCCTTCTTTTCTTTACACATTTTTCTAACCTTTTTTTAAGTCTATCCTCTCCTAATCCTT
TGTACTCTCTAATCAGTTTTGCTGGTTGTGCTGCACAATTTTTATCAGATTTATGCGCGAAACAAAAGCC
TCTCGCGGAGAGCTCCGCCAAATCCGGTCTTCTTTTTTCCTTGCCTATCGGATTTCACAAACATTCAGTT
TGTCACTTGACGATGTGTTGGAGGCATTACTACTAGGAAGTGTTATTCATATTTTTTATTCGTTTCTTTT
TGGTGACTAAACGAAATATTCCGAACGTTTTCCTGATTTCAGGCGGCGGAAACGAAGAAGACCACGAATA
ATCAACAGGCTGCCATTGCATCCGCCAGAAGTCGAGTGAGTTCTTTGAAAATCTTTATTAGAGTTATTTG
TGACAATTTGCCACTTTTTTTTTAATGTTTAATGAATCTGTAACGAAATTAATACCAAGGGTGTCCAACA
GAACTATCTGAGCGGTTATTTAATTTTTAGATAGTATATTTCTTCCGATCGTAACATACATATTTTCAAG
CATAGTACTGTGATTTAAGTTACAGTTTTCCAATCAGTCTTGATTTTAATAAAAACTTTTCAACTGCAAA
AATGCCTCTGAAGTATTTTTCTATATTTTTATAGTTGAATAATTTTTTGATTGGCACAAAGACCGCCGAG
ATATGAGCCGTTAAAGTAAAGCTGCATGGATTCAATATGGTTTGTATTTGATTGGAGTCACTTACATGGA
AATATTTGTATTTAAATCTCATATTTTAAAACAAGACAAACACCAAATTAAATTTTTATTAATCTGAACA
TTTTTCAATCGATTTGGTAAACAAATTATTAGATGTTTCCCTCAAAAATTGTAACAATTCCTAAATTGTG
GCACTTATAATAACATCGTCCTGAATTCTCAAAAAAAACCGAATGCTAAGAGAGATTTCGTTTAACTGGG
ACCTGTAACTGAATTTTCAAATATTGGCAGTTTTTGATAAACTGGGAGGGAAATCAAAAACCAAAACTAC
AGTACCCCTCGTGTTATAATAAATTGTCATTCACTCCTTTTTTGTTCCCAACATTTGCTCCCATCTCCTG
ACGAGAAAGAACAATTTTATGAGCACGGGAACCCGTGGGCGTCCATCCGTTCCTCCTGTGCAATTTCAGC
CCCCTTCCTCTACATTCTCTGTGTTCCCGTTTTTATCGTTTTATGGGTATCGGGAACGGACAGATCGCTT
CCATTTGCTTCTATTCCGTCCTCACAAGACGTCCCACTAACTGATTTTCTTCTGATTTCTTTTCACTGAA
AATGGGAAAGAAAGAAAAAGACGATGAATCGACGACTTCTTCTCAGGAGAAGGTGAAGAAGAAGGATAAG
GAGAAAGTTCATCTAAGGCTGAAAGATAAAGTAAAAAAACTTAGAAAATCTAAGTCGATTGCAGTATCTT
CTCCAGCTGATTATATGACTTGTCAGTGTGAACCATGCAAAAAAGTAGCTCTCGAGGTAATAATTTTTAA
ACTCAATACGTAGTTAAGTTTGAACTCCTTTTAATTTACTTATCATCTAATTTACCGTCACAATAGTACT
TCCATTAGCAATTATTTTAAAATTACATGCATAGCTTCAATGTTCGTTTTTTTGCGTTCTCATATCGTAT
GTTGTCTGCCTCTCGAATACTGACTGTCCGACTAGAATGTCCCGGTAGGATTACTGTACGGTCACTGGGA
ATAAACTGTTTCTGAAATCAATCTGAAATTCCGTAGATCTTCTTGGTTCAATTTCTTATTCCTCAATCTT
TGGACAACGTCACCTTCAGAGTCGTCGTTGAGTATCCCATCATTAACTAGTCAATCTTTCTCTCTTTTTC
ATTTCCCCCAACTTTTCTGCATATTTTTTGACGACGACGACCTCGACGGCAACGAGAATACATTTATCTA
TTTTTTAGTATAGCATATATACATTTTCTACTTTTCTCTAACCCATTTCAGACGTATAGATTTTGGTTTT
CGAATGCAACTTTGAGATTTTTCAAAGATCTTCAGATGGGAGCAGTGGACTGTCTATTTGATATTCTTAA
AATGTACTCTATAAAAGATGAAACTGTAATGACCAATTCCCTACATAAATATTTTTAACTAATTGGTCGG
ATATTTGGGGATCAGAGAAGTACTTGTTTTTGCGATATTAATAATGATATATTTTTCTAGTAAAAAAATG
TTAAGCGATTTGTGAATAATTAAGTTGGCTTGAAAAAGATTTTTTGATAGCTATGTATTTTGTTAATTTA
AATCAGATTTTAAAACTTTATTATTGACTATTTATATATATTATATATTATATATTTTCATGGTTTAATC
AAAATCTATTAAATTATTTCTAAGATCTCTAAATATCGAATTCTCTAAAAAGCTTCATCAACAAAAGCAT
TTCAATTATCTAACACAATGAGAATAATTCAAGAACTGAAATAGAAAGAAATCTAGAAAAAAAAGAGAGT
GAGGTGCCCTATTAAATCGGTGCTCTCCTCTCTAACAGAAGCGCCTACACGCACCCAAGAGAGCTCTTTT
TCTTTCTTTTTTCGGAGCACACATACACGCATACACTCCTCAGAAGTGTATAGAGAAAATGGGAGAAGAA
GCGAAAGAAGACGAAGAAGCGGTTGTGATGTATGCATCGGGCGTTTCTATCCCTCTCCGTGAGCAACGAG
CTAGTCAACCCATCGATCCATTTTTGTGAGCACACACAGAGAGAGACTCAAACACACTCACAGCTTCACA
CTGAGCTCCAAGAGCTCTGTAGAGAGAAGCCAGAGTATGCTTTCCTCGATTTTCCTAACGTCTTCTTCTT
CTGCTTTTTTCTTTTTCCCAACGAGTTGTAGTCCACTAACTTCAATTTTTCCTCCAGAGAAAGAGTTTTA
GAGAGACAGCTGATAAATACACTAGAGAAATAAAAAGAATGATAAAAATTTGCTATTTTAATCAGTTCCC
TCTCGTTTCTCTAAGTTTTGTTGTTGGGTTGGGAAATTAAAATTGGAAAATGGAAATAACGTTTTTTTCT
GTCTAATCTTGAATTCTCCAGACATTTCTTATTTCCTTTTTTGTTGCAAGTTTTTCTTCCTTCTCTAATT
TTTAATCAAAGATATCTCGCTATGAACTTTGAATTTTTGATATTTTGATTCTATAAATACATAAAGTAAT
CTAAATGCTCTTTTAAAATAAATCTACAGTAGCCCTATTTTCAGGGATCCATGGCTCCAAAGAAGAAGCG
TAAGGTAATGGGTTCTCATCATCATCATCATCATGGTATGGCTAGCATGACTGGTGGACAGCAAATGGGT
CGGGATCTGTACGACGATGACGATAAGGATCTCGCCACCATGGTCGACTCATCACGTCGTAAGTGGAATA
AGACAGGTCACGCAGTCAGAGCTATAGGTCGGCTGAGCTCACTCGAGAACGTCTATATCAAGGCCGACAA
GCAGAAGAACGGCATCAAGGCGAACTTCAAGATCCGCCACAACATCGAGGACGGCGGCGTGCAGCTCGCC
TACCACTACCAGCAGAACACCCCCATCGGCGACGGCCCCGTGCTGCTGCCCGACAACCACTACCTGAGCG
TGCAGTCCAAACTTTCGAAAGACCCCAACGAGAAGCGCGATCACATGGTCCTGCTGGAGTTCGTGACCGC
CGCCGGGATCACTCTCGGCATGGACGAGCTGTACAAGGGCGGTACCGGAGGGAGCATGGTGAGCAAGGGC
GAGGAGCTGTTCACCGGGGTGGTGCCCATCCTGGTCGAGCTGGACGGCGACGTAAACGGCCACAAGTTCA
GCGTGTCCGGCGAGGGTGAGGGCGATGCCACCTACGGCAAGCTGACCCTGAAGTTCATCTGCACCACCGG
CAAGCTGCCCGTGCCCTGGCCCACCCTCGTGACCACCCTGACCTACGGCGTGCAGTGCTTCAGCCGCTAC
CCCGACCACATGAAGCAGCACGACTTCTTCAAGTCCGCCATGCCCGAAGGCTACATCCAGGAGCGCACCA
TCTTCTTCAAGGACGACGGCAACTACAAGACCCGCGCCGAGGTGAAGTTCGAGGGCGACACCCTGGTGAA
CCGCATCGAGCTGAAGGGCATCGACTTCAAGGAGGACGGCAACATCCTGGGGCACAAGCTGGAGTACAAC
CTGCCGGACCAACTGACTGAAGAGCAGATCGCAGAATTTAAAGAGGCTTTCTCCCTATTTGACAAGGACG
GGGATGGGACAATAACAACCAAGGAGCTGGGGACGGTGATGCGGTCTCTGGGGCAGAACCCCACAGAAGC
AGAGCTGCAGGACATGATCAATGAAGTAGATGCCGACGGTGACGGCACAATCGACTTCCCTGAGTTCCTG
ACAATGATGGCAAGAAAAGGGAGCTACAGGGACACGGAAGAAGAAATTAGAGAAGCGTTCGGTGTGTTTG
ATAAGGATGGCAATGGCTACATCAGTGCAGCAGAGCTTCGCCACGTGATGACAAACCTTGGAGAGAAGTT
AACAGATGAAGAGGTTGATGAAATGATCAGGGAAGCAGACATCGATGGGGATGGTCAGGTAAACTACGAA
GAGTTTGTACAAATGATGACAGCGAAGTGAGGGCGCCATGAGCCGTAGACGAAAAGCGAATCCGACAAAA
CTGAGTGAAAACGCGAAGAAGCTTGCCAAGGAAGTTGAAAATTAAGGTACCATGGTATTGATATCTGAGC
TCCGCATCGGCCGCTGTCATCAGATCGCCATCTCGCGCCCGTGCCTCTGACTTCTAAGTCCAATTACTCT
TCAACATCCCTACATGCTCTTTCTCCCTGTGCTCCCACCCCCTATTTTTGTTATTATCAAAAAACTTCTC
TTAATTTCTTTGTTTTTTAGCTTCTTTTAAGTCACCTCTAACAATGAAATTGTGTAGATTCAAAAATAGA
ATTAATTCGTAATAAAAAGTCGAAAAAAATTGTGCTCCCTCCCCCCATTAATAATAATTCTATCCCAAAA
TCTACACAATGTTCTGTGTACACTTCTTATGTTTTTTACTTCTGATAAATTTTTTTGAAACATCATAGAA
AAAACCGCACACAAAATACCTTATCATATGTTACGTTTCAGTTTATGACCGCAATTTTTATTTCTTCGCA
CGTCTGGGCCTCTCATGACGTCAAATCATGCTCATCGTGAAAAAGTTTTGGAGTATTTTTGGAATTTTTC
AATCAAGTGAAAGTTTATGAAATTAATTTTCCTGCTTTTGCTTTTTGGGGTTTCCCCTATTGTTTGTCAA
GATTTCGAGGACGGCGTTTTTCTTGCTAAAATCACAAGTATTGATGAGCACGATGCAAGAAAGATCGGAA
GAAGGTTTGGGTTTGAGGCTCAGTGGAAGGTGAGTAGAAGTTGATAATTTGAAAGTGGAGTAGTGTCTAT
GGGGTTTTTGCCTTAAATGACAGAATACATTCCCAATATACCAAACATAACTGTTTCTACTAGTCGGCCG
TACGGGCCCTTTCGTCTCGCGCGTTTCGGTGATGACGGTGAAAACCTCTGACACATGCAGCTCCCGGAGA
CGGTCACAGCTTGTCTGTAAGCGGATGCCGGGAGCAGACAAGCCCGTCAGGGCGCGTCAGCGGGTGTTGG
CGGGTGTCGGGGCTGGCTTAACTATGCGGCATCAGAGCAGATTGTACTGAGAGTGCACCATATGCGGTGT
GAAATACCGCACAGATGCGTAAGGAGAAAATACCGCATCAGGCGGCCTTAATTAAGGGCCTCGTGATACG
CCTATTTTTATAGGTTAATGTCATGATAATAATGGTTTCTTAGACGTCAGGTGGCACTTTTCGGGGAAAT
GTGCGCGGAACCCCTATTTGTTTATTTTTCTAAATACATTCAAATATGTATCCGCTCATGAGACAATAAC
CCTGATAAATGCTTCAATAATATTGAAAAAGGAAGAGTATGAGTATTCAACATTTCCGTGTCGCCCTTAT
TCCCTTTTTTGCGGCATTTTGCCTTCCTGTTTTTGCTCACCCAGAAACGCTGGTGAAAGTAAAAGATGCT
GAAGATCAGTTGGGTGCACGAGTGGGTTACATCGAACTGGATCTCAACAGCGGTAAGATCCTTGAGAGTT
TTCGCCCCGAAGAACGTTTTCCAATGATGAGCACTTTTAAAGTTCTGCTATGTGGCGCGGTATTATCCCG
TATTGACGCCGGGCAAGAGCAACTCGGTCGCCGCATACACTATTCTCAGAATGACTTGGTTGAGTACTCA
CCAGTCACAGAAAAGCATCTTACGGATGGCATGACAGTAAGAGAATTATGCAGTGCTGCCATAACCATGA
GTGATAACACTGCGGCCAACTTACTTCTGACAACGATCGGAGGACCGAAGGAGCTAACCGCTTTTTTGCA
CAACATGGGGGATCATGTAACTCGCCTTGATCGTTGGGAACCGGAGCTGAATGAAGCCATACCAAACGAC
GAGCGTGACACCACGATGCCTGTAGCAATGGCAACAACGTTGCGCAAACTATTAACTGGCGAACTACTTA
CTCTAGCTTCCCGGCAACAATTAATAGACTGGATGGAGGCGGATAAAGTTGCAGGACCACTTCTGCGCTC
GGCCCTTCCGGCTGGCTGGTTTATTGCTGATAAATCTGGAGCCGGTGAGCGTGGGTCTCGCGGTATCATT
GCAGCACTGGGGCCAGATGGTAAGCCCTCCCGTATCGTAGTTATCTACACGACGGGGAGTCAGGCAACTA
TGGATGAACGAAATAGACAGATCGCTGAGATAGGTGCCTCACTGATTAAGCATTGGTAACTGTCAGACCA
AGTTTACTCATATATACTTTAGATTGATTTAAAACTTCATTTTTAATTTAAAAGGATCTAGGTGAAGATC
CTTTTTGATAATCTCATGACCAAAATCCCTTAACGTGAGTTTTCGTTCCACTGAGCGTCAGACCCCGTAG
AAAAGATCAAAGGATCTTCTTGAGATCCTTTTTTTCTGCGCGTAATCTGCTGCTTGCAAACAAAAAAACC
ACCGCTACCAGCGGTGGTTTGTTTGCCGGATCAAGAGCTACCAACTCTTTTTCCGAAGGTAACTGGCTTC
AGCAGAGCGCAGATACCAAATACTGTTCTTCTAGTGTAGCCGTAGTTAGGCCACCACTTCAAGAACTCTG
TAGCACCGCCTACATACCTCGCTCTGCTAATCCTGTTACCAGTGGCTGCTGCCAGTGGCGATAAGTCGTG
TCTTACCGGGTTGGACTCAAGACGATAGTTACCGGATAAGGCGCAGCGGTCGGGCTGAACGGGGGGTTCG
TGCACACAGCCCAGCTTGGAGCGAACGACCTACACCGAACTGAGATACCTACAGCGTGAGCTATGAGAAA
GCGCCACGCTTCCCGAAGGGAGAAAGGCGGACAGGTATCCGGTAAGCGGCAGGGTCGGAACAGGAGAGCG
CACGAGGGAGCTTCCAGGGGGAAACGCCTGGTATCTTTATAGTCCTGTCGGGTTTCGCCACCTCTGACTT
GAGCGTCGATTTTTGTGATGCTCGTCAGGGGGGCGGAGCCTATGGAAAAACGCCAGCAACGCGGCCTTTT
TACGGTTCCTGGCCTTTTGCTGGCCTTTTGCTCACATGTTCTTTCCTGCGTTATCCCCTGATTCTGTGGA
TAACCGTATTACCGCCTTTGAGTGAGCTGATACCGCTCGCCGCAGCCGAACGACCGAGCGCAGCGAGTCA
GTGAGCGAGGAAGCGGAAGAGCGCCCAATACGCAAACCGCCTCTCCCCGCGCGTTGGCCGATTCATTAAT
GCAGCTGGCACGACAGGTTTCCCGACTGGAAAGCGGGCAGTGAGCGCAACGCAATTAATGTGAGTTAGCT
CACTCATTAGGCACCCCAGGCTTTACACTTTATGCTTCCGGCTCGTATGTTGTGTGGAATTGTGAGCGGA
TAACAATTTCACACAGGAAACAGCTATGACCATGATTACGCCAAGCTGTAAGTTTAAACATGATCTTACT
AACTAACTATTCTCATTTAAATTTTCAGAGCTTAAAAATGGCTGAAATCACTCACAACGATGGATACGCT
AACAACTTGGAAATGAAATAAGCTTGCATGCCTGCAG
